>Addgene plasmid #235489 | pEGFP-TDP-43 (NLSmut) | addgene full sequence | sequence record 470428 | Addgene NGS Result
TCAACGGGACTTTCCAAAATGTCGTAACAACTCCGCCCCATTGACGCAAATGGGCGGTAGGCGTGTACGG
TGGGAGGTCTATATAAGCAGAGCTGGTTTAGTGAACCGTCAGATCCGCTAGCGCTACCGGACTCAGATCT
CGAGATGTCTGAATATATTCGGGTAACCGAAGATGAGAACGATGAGCCCATTGAAATACCATCGGAAGAC
GATGGGACGGTGCTGCTCTCCACGGTTACAGCCCAGTTTCCAGGGGCGTGTGGGCTTCGCTACAGGAATC
CAGTGTCTCAGTGTATGAGAGGTGTCCGGCTGGTAGAAGGAATTCTGCATGCCCCAGATGCTGGCTGGGG
AAATCTGGTGTATGTTGTCAACTATCCAAAAGATAACGCAGCAGCAATGGATGAGACAGATGCTTCATCA
GCAGTGGCAGTGGCAGCAGCAGTCCAGAAAACATCCGATTTAATAGTGTTGGGTCTCCCATGGAAAACAA
CCGAACAGGACCTGAAAGAGTATTTTAGTACCTTTGGAGAAGTTCTTATGGTGCAGGTCAAGAAAGATCT
TAAGACTGGTCATTCAAAGGGGTTTGGCTTTGTTCGTTTTACGGAATATGAAACACAAGTGAAAGTAATG
TCACAGCGACATATGATAGATGGACGATGGTGTGACTGCAAACTTCCTAATTCTAAGCAAAGCCAAGATG
AGCCTTTGAGAAGCAGAAAAGTGTTTGTGGGGCGCTGTACAGAGGACATGACTGAGGATGAGCTGCGGGA
GTTCTTCTCTCAGTACGGGGATGTGATGGATGTCTTCATCCCCAAGCCATTCAGGGCCTTTGCCTTTGTT
ACATTTGCAGATGATCAGATTGCGCAGTCTCTTTGTGGAGAGGACTTGATCATTAAAGGAATCAGCGTTC
ATATATCCAATGCCGAACCTAAGCACAATAGCAATAGACAGTTAGAAAGAAGTGGAAGATTTGGTGGTAA
TCCAGGTGGCTTTGGGAATCAGGGTGGATTTGGTAATAGCAGAGGGGGTGGAGCTGGTTTGGGAAACAAT
CAAGGTAGTAATATGGGTGGTGGGATGAACTTTGGTGCGTTCAGCATTAATCCAGCCATGATGGCTGCCG
CCCAGGCAGCACTACAGAGCAGTTGGGGTATGATGGGCATGTTAGCCAGCCAGCAGAACCAGTCAGGCCC
ATCGGGTAATAACCAAAACCAAGGCAACATGCAGAGGGAGCCAAACCAGGCCTTCGGTTCTGGAAATAAC
TCTTATAGTGGCTCTAATTCTGGTGCAGCAATTGGTTGGGGATCAGCATCCAATGCAGGGTCGGGCAGTG
GTTTTAATGGAGGCTTTGGCTCAAGCATGGATTCTAAGTCTTCTGGCTGGGGAATGGGTACCGCGGGCCC
GGGATCCATCGCCACCATGGTGAGCAAGGGCGAGGAGCTGTTCACCGGGGTGGTGCCCATCCTGGTCGAG
CTGGACGGCGACGTAAACGGCCACAAGTTCAGCGTGTCCGGCGAGGGCGAGGGCGATGCCACCTACGGCA
AGCTGACCCTGAAGTTCATCTGCACCACCGGCAAGCTGCCCGTGCCCTGGCCCACCCTCGTGACCACCCT
GACCTACGGCGTGCAGTGCTTCAGCCGCTACCCCGACCACATGAAGCAGCACGACTTCTTCAAGTCCGCC
ATGCCCGAAGGCTACGTCCAGGAGCGCACCATCTTCTTCAAGGACGACGGCAACTACAAGACCCGCGCCG
AGGTGAAGTTCGAGGGCGACACCCTGGTGAACCGCATCGAGCTGAAGGGCATCGACTTCAAGGAGGACGG
CAACATCCTGGGGCACAAGCTGGAGTACAACTACAACAGCCACAACGTCTATATCATGGCCGACAAGCAG
AAGAACGGCATCAAGGTGAACTTCAAGATCCGCCACAACATCGAGGACGGCAGCGTGCAGCTCGCCGACC
ACTACCAGCAGAACACCCCCATCGGCGACGGCCCCGTGCTGCTGCCCGACAACCACTACCTGAGCACCCA
GTCCGCCCTGAGCAAAGACCCCAACGAGAAGCGCGATCACATGGTCCTGCTGGAGTTCGTGACCGCCGCC
GGGATCACTCTCGGCATGGACGAGCTGTACAAGTAAAGCGGCCGCGACTCTAGATCATAATCAGCCATAC
CACATTTGTAGAGGTTTTACTTGCTTTAAAAAACCTCCCACACCTCCCCCTGAACCTGAAACATAAAATG
AATGCAATTGTTGTTGTTAACTTGTTTATTGCAGCTTATAATGGTTACAAATAAAGCAATAGCATCACAA
ATTTCACAAATAAAGCATTTTTTTCACTGCATTCTAGTTGTGGTTTGTCCAAACTCATCAATGTATCTTA
AGGCGTAAATTGTAAGCGTTAATATTTTGTTAAAATTCGCGTTAAATTTTTGTTAAATCAGCTCATTTTT
TAACCAATAGGCCGAAATCGGCAAAATCCCTTATAAATCAAAAGAATAGACCGAGATAGGGT
[37 nt withheld, positions 2513-2549]
AAAGAACGTGGACTCCAACGTCAAAGG
[49 nt withheld, positions 2577-2625]
T
[91 nt withheld, positions 2627-2717]
G
[124 nt withheld, positions 2719-2842]
CAGGTGGCACTTTTCGGGGAAATGTGCGCGGAACCCCTATTTGTTTATTTTTCTAAATACATTCAAATAT
GTATCCGCTCATGAGACAATAACCCTGATAAATGCTTCAATAATATTGAAAAAGGAAGAGTCCTGAGGCG
GAAAGAACCAGCTGTGGAATGTGTGTCAGTTAGGGTGTGGAAAGTCCCCAGGCTCCCCAGCAGGCAGAAG
TATGCAAAGCATGCATCTCAATTAGTCAGCAACCAGGTGTGGAAAGTCCCCAGGCTCCCCAGCAGGCAGA
AGTATGCAAAGCATGCATCTCAATTAGTCAGCAACCATAGTCCCGCCCCTAACTCCGCCCATCCCGCCCC
TAACTCCGCCCAGTTCCGCCCATTCTCCGCCCCATGGCTGACTAATTTTTTTTATTTATGCAGAGGCCGA
GGCCGCCTCGGCCTCTGAGCTATTCCAGAAGTAGTGAGGAGGCTTTTTTGGAGGCCTAGGCTTTTGCAAA
GATCGATCAAGAGACAGGATGAGGATCGTTTCGCATGATTGAACAAGATGGATTGCACGCAGGTTCTCCG
GCCGCTTGGGTGGAGAGGCTATTCGGCTATGACTGGGCACAACAGACAATCGGCTGCTCTGATGCCGCCG
TGTTCCGGCTGTCAGCGCAGGGGCGCCCGGTTCTTTTTGTCAAGACCGACCTGTCCGGTGCCCTGAATGA
ACTGCAAGACGAGGCAGCGCGGCTATCGTGGCTGGCCACGACGGGCGTTCCTTGCGCAGCTGTGCTCGAC
GTTGTCACTGAAGCGGGAAGGGACTGGCTGCTATTGGGCGAAGTGCCGGGGCAGGATCTCCTGTCATCTC
ACCTTGCTCCTGCCGAGAAAGTATCCATCATGGCTGATGCAATGCGGCGGCTGCATACGCTTGATCCGGC
TACCTGCCCATTCGACCACCAAGCGAAACATCGCATCGAGCGAGCACGTACTCGGATGGAAGCCGGTCTT
GTCGATCAGGATGATCTGGACGAAGAGCATCAGGGGCTCGCGCCAGCCGAACTGTTCGCCAGGCTCAAGG
CGAGCATGCCCGACGGCGAGGATCTCGTCGTGACCCATGGCGATGCCTGCTTGCCGAATATCATGGTGGA
AAATGGCCGCTTTTCTGGATTCATCGACTGTGGCCGGCTGGGTGTGGCGGACCGCTATCAGGACATAGCG
TTGGCTACCCGTGATATTGCTGAAGAGCTTGGCGGCGAATGGGCTGACCGCTTCCTCGTGCTTTACGGTA
TCGCCGCTCCCGATTCGCAGCGCATCGCCTTCTATCGCCTTCTTGACGAGTTCTTCTGAGCGGGACTCTG
GGGTTCGAAATGACCGACCAAGCGACGCCCAACCTGCCATCACGAGATTTCGATTCCACCGCCGCCTTCT
ATGAAAGGTTGGGCTTCGGAATCGTTTTCCGGGACGCCGGCTGGATGATCCTCCAGCGCGGGGATCTCAT
GCTGGAGTTCTTCGCCCACCCTAGGGGGAGGCTAACTGAAACACGGAAGGAGACAATACCGGAAGGAACC
CGCGCTATGACGGCAATAAAAAGACAGAATAAAACGCACGGTGTTGGGTCGTTTGTTCATAAACGCGGGG
TTCGGTCCCAGGGCTGGCACTCTGTCGATACCCCACCGAGACCCCATTGGGGCCAATACGCCCGCGTTTC
TTCCTTTTCCCCACCCCACCCCCCAAGTTCGGGTGAAGGCCCAGGGCTCGCAGCCAACGTCGGGGCGGCA
GGCCCTGCCATAGCCTCAGGTTACTCATATATACTTTAGATTGATTTAAAACTTCATTTTTAATTTAAAA
GGATCTAGGTGAAGATCCTTTTTGATAATCTCATGACCAAAATCCCTTAACGTGAGTTTTCGTTCCACTG
AGCGTCAGACCCCGTAGAAAAGATCAAAGGATCTTCTTGAGATCCTTTTTTTCTGCGCGTAATCTGCTGC
TTGCAAACAAAAAAACCACCGCTACCAGCGGTGGTTTGTTTGCCGGATCAAGAGCTACCAACTCTTTTTC
CGAAGGTAACTGGCTTCAGCAGAGCGCAGATACCAAATACTGTTCTTCTAGTGTAGCCGTAGTTAGGCCA
CCACTTCAAGAACTCTGTAGCACCGCCTACATACCTCGCTCTGCTAATCCTGTTACCAGTGGCTGCTGCC
AGTGGCGATAAGTCGTGTCTTACCGGGTTGGACTCAAGACGATAGTTACCGGATAAGGCGCAGCGGTCGG
GCTGAACGGGGGGTTCGTGCACACAGCCCAGCTTGGAGCGAACGACCTACACCGAACTGAGATACCTACA
GCGTGAGCTATGAGAAAGCGCCACGCTTCCCGAAGGGAGAAAGGCGGACAGGTATCCGGTAAGCGGCAGG
GTCGGAACAGGAGAGCGCACGAGGGAGCTTCCAGGGGGAAACGCCTGGTATCTTTATAGTCCTGTCGGGT
TTCGCCACCTCTGACTTGAGCGTCGATTTTTGTGATGCTCGTCAGGGGGGCGGAGCCTATGGAAAAACGC
CAGCAACGCGGCCTTTTTACGGTTCCTGGCCTTTTGCTGGCCTTTTGCTCACATGTTCTTTCCTGCGTTA
TCCCCTGATTCTGTGGATAACCGTATTACCGCCATGCATTAGTTATTAATAGTAATCAATTACGGGGTCA
TTAGTTCATAGCCCATATATGGAGTTCCGCGTTACATAACTTACGGTAAATGGCCCGCCTGGCTGACCGC
CCAACGACCCCCGCCCATTGACGTCAATAATGACGTATGTTCCCATAGTAACGCCAATAGGGACTTTCCA
TTGACGTCAATGGGTGGAGTATTTACGGTAAACTGCCCACTTGGCAGTACATCAAGTGTATCATATGCCA
AGTACGCCCCCTATTGACGTCAATGACGGTAAATGGCCCGCCTGGCATTATGCCCAGTACATGACCTTAT
GGGACTTTCCTACTTGGCAGTACATCTACGTATTAGTCATCGCTATTACCATGGTGATGCGGTTTTGGCA
GTACATCAATGGGCGTGGATAGCGGTTTGACTCACGGGGATTTCCAAGTCTCCACCCCATTGACGTCAAT
GGGAGTTTGTTTTGGCACCAAAA
Features (pLannotate 1.2.2; 16 found; start..end, strand, type, name):
    117..144     +  misc_feature   MCS (fragment): multiple cloning site
    145..1386    +  CDS            TARDBP: TADBP_HUMAN - Also known as TDP43. Experimental evidence at protein level: Swiss-Prot protein existence level 1. RNA-binding protein that is involved in various steps of RNA biogenesis and processing (PubMed:23519609). Preferentially binds, via its two RNA recognition motifs RRM1 and RRM2, to GU-repeats on RNA molecules predominantly localized within long introns and in the 3'UTR of mRNAs (PubMed:23519609, PubMed:24240615, PubMed:24464995). In turn, regulates the splicing of many non-coding and protein-coding RNAs including proteins involved in neuronal survival, as well as mRNAs that encode p
   1387..1407    +  misc_feature   MCS (fragment): multiple cloning site
   1417..2136    +  CDS            EGFP: the original enhanced GFP (Yang et al., 1996) mammalian codon-optimized
   2153..2236    +  CDS            large T antigen (fragment): large T antigen from SV40 (simian virus 40)
   2259..2380    +  polyA_signal   SV40 poly(A) signal: SV40 polyadenylation signal
   2414..2842    -  rep_origin     f1 ori (sequence partly withheld): f1 bacteriophage origin of replication; arrow indicates direction of (+) strand synthesis
   2869..2973    +  promoter       AmpR promoter: bla
   2975..3332    +  promoter       SV40 promoter: SV40 enhancer and early promoter
   3367..4161    +  CDS            NeoR/KanR: aminoglycoside phosphotransferase from Tn5; aph(3')-II (or nptII); confers resistance to neomycin, kanamycin, and G418 (Geneticin®)
   4182..4334    +  CDS            ble (fragment): BLE_KLEPN - Experimental evidence at protein level: Swiss-Prot protein existence level 1. Binding protein with a strong affinity to the bleomycin family of antibiotics. Binds to CL990; an antimitotic-antibiotic compound. From Klebsiella pneumoniae.
   4393..4440    +  polyA_signal   HSV TK poly(A) signal: herpes simplex virus thymidine kinase polyadenylation signal (Cole and Stacy, 1985)
   4531..4547    -  polyA_signal   bGH poly(A) signal (fragment): bovine growth hormone polyadenylation signal
   4769..5357    +  rep_origin     ori: high-copy-number ColE1/pMB1/pBR322/pUC origin of replication
   5532..5835    +  enhancer       CMV enhancer: human cytomegalovirus immediate early enhancer
   5836..94      +  promoter       CMV promoter (across the origin): human cytomegalovirus (CMV) immediate early promoter
