[The description below was written by a language model from this plasmid's Addgene catalogue record and pLannotate feature annotations shown in this document.]
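Description:
pEGFP-TDP-43 (NLSmut) is a mammalian expression plasmid built on the pEGFP-N3 backbone that produces human TDP-43 (TARDBP) fused at its C terminus to EGFP. The TARDBP open reading frame sits within the multiple cloning site, with remnants of the polylinker on either side, and is followed by the mammalian codon-optimized EGFP coding sequence. Transcription is driven by the human cytomegalovirus immediate early enhancer and promoter, which span the numbering origin of the circular sequence, and is terminated by the SV40 polyadenylation signal. The insert carries six alanine substitutions (K82A, R83A, K84A, K95A, K97A, R98A) that the record describes as mutating the nuclear localization sequence. TDP-43 is an RNA-binding protein involved in splicing and RNA processing, so a fluorescent variant with a disabled NLS lets its distribution be followed in cells when this import signal is mutated.

The plasmid is maintained in E. coli at high copy through a ColE1/pUC-type origin and selected with kanamycin. The NeoR/KanR gene (Tn5 aminoglycoside phosphotransferase) is preceded by both a bacterial bla promoter and the SV40 enhancer/early promoter and followed by the HSV TK polyadenylation signal, so the same marker can also confer G418 resistance in mammalian cells. An f1 origin is present for single-stranded DNA production. Short annotated fragments of SV40 large T antigen, ble and the bGH poly(A) signal appear to be backbone remnants or partial annotation matches rather than functional parts. The associated publication concerns stress-dependent SUMOylation of TDP-43 in neurons, but the record does not specify how this construct was used there. The cloning sites are also not recorded.
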