Addgene plasmid #235489: pEGFP-TDP-43 (NLSmut)
Purpose: Expression of human TDP-43-EGFP with mutated nuclear localization sequence
Depositing lab: Maxime Rousseaux. Depositing organization: University of Ottawa. Publication: A stress-dependent TDP-43 SUMOylation program preserves neuronal function. Suk TR, Part CE, Zhang JL, Nguyen TT, Heer MM, Caballero-Gomez A, Grybas VS, McKeever PM, Nguyen B, Ali T, Callaghan SM, Woulfe JM, Robertson J, Rousseaux MWC. Mol Neurodegener. 2025 Mar 28;20(1):38. doi: 10.1186/s13024-025-00826-z. PubMed 40149017.
Backbone
  Vector backbone: pEGFP-N3
  Vector type: Mammalian Expression
Growth in bacteria
  Bacterial resistance: Kanamycin, 50 μg/mL
  Growth temperature: 37°C
  Growth strain: DH5alpha
  Copy number: High Copy
Gene/Insert
  Gene/Insert name: TARDBP (alt name: TDP-43)
  Species: H. sapiens (human)
  Mutation: K82A, R83A, K84A, K95A, K97A, R98A
  Entrez Gene: TARDBP (a.k.a. ALS10, TDP-43)
  Tag / fusion protein: EGFP (C terminal on backbone)
  Cloning method: Restriction Enzyme; 5′ cloning site Unknown (unknown if destroyed)
Terms and licenses: Academic/Nonprofit Terms; Industry Terms
How to cite: pEGFP-TDP-43 (NLSmut) was a gift from Maxime Rousseaux (Addgene plasmid # 235489 ; http://n2t.net/addgene:235489 ; RRID:Addgene_235489)
